>Addgene plasmid #192396 | LLP752_L2pV1_AND_B3RT_FRT_Rluc_2IBF_lacZ | addgene full sequence | sequence record 378286 | Addgene NGS Result
GTGCCGAATTCGGATCCGGAGTCGACAAAATTTAGAACGAACTTAATTATGATCTCAAATACATTGATAC
ATATCTCATCTAGATCTAGGTTATCATTATGTAAGAAAGTTTTGACGAATATGGCACGACAAAATGGCTA
GACTCGATGTAATTGGTATCTCAACTCAACATTATACTTATACCAAACATTAGTTAGACAAAATTTAAAC
AACTATTTTTTATGTATGCAAGAGTCAGCATATGTATAATTGATTCAGAATCGTTTTGACGAGTTCGGAT
GTAGTAGTAGCCATTATTTAATGTACATACTAATCGTGAATAGTGAATATGATGAAACATTGTATCTTAT
TGTATAAATATCCATAAACACATCATGAAAGACACTTTCTTTCACGGTCTGAATTAATTATGATACAATT
CTAATAGAAAACGAATTAAATTACGTTGAATTGTATGAAATCTAATTGAACAAGCCAACCACGACGACGA
CTAACGTTGCCTGGATTGACTCGGTTTAAGTTAACCACTAAAAAAACGGAGCTGTCATGTAACACGCGGA
TCGAGCAGGTCACAGTCATGAAGCCATCAAAGCAAAAGAACTAATCCAAGGGCTGAGATGATTAATTAGT
TTAAAAATTAGTTAACACGAGGGAAAAGGCTGTCTGACAGCCAGGTCACGTTATCTTTACCTGTGGTCGA
AATGATTCGTGTCTGTCGATTTTAATTATTTTTTTGAAAGGCCGAAAATAAAGTTGTAAGAGATAAACCC
GCCTATATAAATTCATATATTTTCCTCTCCGCTTTGAATACTGTATTTTTACAACAATTACCAACAACAA
CAAAGGTTGCTTAAGAATAAGTAATTCTTAAGCAACCCTGCTTTAATGAGATATGCGAGAAGCCTATGAT
CGCATGATATTTGCTTTCAATTCTGTTGTGCACGTTGTAAAAAACCTGAGCATGTGTAGCTCAGATCCTT
ACCGCCGGTTTCGGTTCATTCTAATGAATATATCACCCGTTACTATCGTATTTTTATGAATAATATTCTC
CGTTCAATTTACTGATTGTACCCTACTACTTATATGTACAATATTAAAATGAAAACAATATATTGTGCTG
AATAGGTTTATAGCGACATCTATGATAGAGCGCCACAATAACAAACAATTGCGTTTTATTATTACAAATC
CAATTTTAAAAAAAGCGGCAGAACCGGTCAAACCTAAAAGACTGATTACATAAATCTTATTCAAATTTCA
AAAGTGCCCCAGGGGCTAGTATCTACGACACACCGAGCGGCGAACTAATAACGCTCACTGAAGGGAACTC
CGGTTCCCCGCCGGCGCGCATGGGTGAGATTCCTTGAAGTTGAGTATTGGCCGTCCGCTCTACCGAAAGT
TACGGGCACCATTCAACCCGGTCCAGCACGGCGGCCGGGTAACCGACTTGCTGCCCCGAGAATTATGCAG
CATTTTTTTGGTGTATGTGGGCCCCAAATGAAGTGCAGGTCAAACCTTGACAGTGACGACAAATCGTTGG
GCGGGTCCAGGGCGAATTTTGCGACAACATGTCGAGGCTCAGCAGGGTTGCTTAAGAATAAGTAATTCTT
AAGCAACCTCTGTAGAGTGAACTTCACCACATATTCTGGAAGTTCCTATTCTCTAGAAAGTATAGGAACT
TCCTGCTTTAATGAGATATGCGAGAAGCCTATGATCGCATGATATTTGCTTTCAATTCTGTTGTGCACGT
TGTAAAAAACCTGAGCATGTGTAGCTCAGATCCTTACCGCCGGTTTCGGTTCATTCTAATGAATATATCA
CCCGTTACTATCGTATTTTTATGAATAATATTCTCCGTTCAATTTACTGATTGTACCCTACTACTTATAT
GTACAATATTAAAATGAAAACAATATATTGTGCTGAATAGGTTTATAGCGACATCTATGATAGAGCGCCA
CAATAACAAACAATTGCGTTTTATTATTACAAATCCAATTTTAAAAAAAGCGGCAGAACCGGTCAAACCT
AAAAGACTGATTACATAAATCTTATTCAAATTTCAAAAGTGCCCCAGGGGCTAGTATCTACGACACACCG
AGCGGCGAACTAATAACGCTCACTGAAGGGAACTCCGGTTCCCCGCCGGCGCGCATGGGTGAGATTCCTT
GAAGTTGAGTATTGGCCGTCCGCTCTACCGAAAGTTACGGGCACCATTCAACCCGGTCCAGCACGGCGGC
CGGGTAACCGACTTGCTGCCCCGAGAATTATGCAGCATTTTTTTGGTGTATGTGGGCCCCAAATGAAGTG
CAGGTCAAACCTTGACAGTGACGACAAATCGTTGGGCGGGTCCAGGGCGAATTTTGCGACAACATGTCGA
GGCTCAGCAGGAAGTTCCTATTCTCTAGAAAGTATAGGAACTTCCAACAAACAACATTACAATTACTATT
TACAATTACAATGACTTCAAAGGTGTATGATCCTGAGCAGGTAAGTTTCTGCTTCTACCTTTGATATATA
TATAATAATTATCATTAATTAGTAGTAATATAATATTTCAAATATTTTTTTCAAAATAAAAGAATGTAGT
ATATAGCAATTGCTTTTCTGTAGTTTATAAGTGTGTATATTTTAATTTATAACTTTTCTAATATATGACC
AAAATTTGTTGATGTGCAGAGAAAAAGAATGATAACTGGTCCACAATGGTGGGCAAGATGTAAACAGATG
AACGTGCTTGATTCTTTCATTAATTACTACGATTCAGAAAAGCACGCTGAGAATGCAGTTATCTTTCTTC
ACGGAAACGCTGCATCTTCATATTTGTGGAGACATGTTGTGCCTCACATTGAACCAGTGGCTAGGTGTAT
TATCCCAGATCTTATCGGAATGGGAAAGTCTGGTAAATCTGGAAATGGTTCTTACAGACTTTTGGATCAT
TATAAGTACCTCACAGCTTGGTTCGAACTTCTCAACTTACCTAAGAAGATTATTTTCGTTGGACACGATT
GGGGTGCTTGCTTGGCATTCCATTACTCATACGAACACCAAGATAAGATCAAAGCTATAGTTCATGCAGA
GAGTGTTGTGGATGTGATAGAATCTTGGGATGAGTGGCCAGATATTGAAGAGGATATTGCTTTGATCAAG
TCTGAAGAGGGAGAAAAGATGGTTCTCGAAAATAACTTTTTCGTGGAAACTATGCTTCCTTCAAAGATTA
TGAGAAAATTGGAACCAGAAGAGTTTGCTGCATATCTCGAACCTTTCAAGGAAAAAGGAGAGGTTAGAAG
GCCAACACTCAGTTGGCCTAGGGAAATACCATTAGTTAAGGGAGGTAAACCTGATGTTGTGCAGATCGTG
AGAAATTATAACGCTTACCTTAGGGCATCAGATGATTTGCCTAAGATGTTCATCGAGTCAGATCCAGGAT
TTTTCAGTAATGCTATAGTTGAAGGTGCAAAGAAATTTCCAAACACCGAGTTCGTTAAGGTGAAAGGATT
GCATTTCTCACAAGAAGATGCTCCTGATGAGATGGGAAAGTATATTAAGTCTTTTGTTGAAAGAGTGCTC
AAAAACGAGCAGGGTTCTCGATCTGATGCTTCTGAAGTAACGTCAACAAGCTCCCAGTCTGAGGTATGCA
CAGTGGAAACGCCAGGTTGTGTTGGTTCTTAAGCTTCTCTAGCTAGAGTCGATCGACAAGCTCGAGTTTC
TCCATAATAATGTGTGAGTAGTTCCCAGATAAGGGAATTAGGGTTCCTATAGGGTTTCGCTCATGTGTTG
AGCATATAAGAAACCCTTAGTATGTATTTGTATTTGTAAAATACTTCTATCAATAAAATTTCTAATTCCT
AAAACCAAAATCCAGTACTAAAATCCAGATCGCTGCAAGAATTCAAGCTTGGAGCCAACACTCGAATCCC
CACCCGTTGGACCAAACCCGGCTCATTAAGCGTCGGTTCAGATTTATTTCCTTTATTTAAAAAAAAGGAA
AGGGTAAAAAATAGAAAATTGGAAACAGTTAAAGCCCAAAATTGTAATTTACCGAGAATTGTAAATTTAC
CTGAAAACCCTACGCTATAGTTTCGACTATAAATACCAAACTTAGGACCTCACTTCAGAATCCCCTCGTC
GCTGCGTCTCTCTCCCGCAACCTTCGATTTTCGTTTATTCGCATCCATCGGAGAGAGAAAACAATCAATA
AGCGACCTACTACAAACAAGTAAGTAAGAGAAAAACCAAAAGAAGAAGAGAAACAACAAGAAGAAGTAAT
GGAGGACGCCAAAAACATAAAGAAAGGCCCGGCGCCATTCTATCCTCTAGAGGATGGAACCGCTGGAGAG
CAACTGCATAAGGCTATGAAGAGATACGCCCTGGTTCCTGGAACAATTGCTTTTACAGATGCACATATCG
AGGTGAACATCACGTACGCGGAATACTTCGAAATGTCCGTTCGGTTGGCAGAAGCTATGAAACGATATGG
GCTGAATACAAATCACAGAATCGTCGTATGCAGTGAAAACTCTCTTCAATTCTTTATGCCGGTGTTGGGC
GCGTTATTTATCGGAGTTGCAGTTGCGCCCGCGAACGACATTTATAATGAACGTGAATTGCTCAACAGTA
TGAACATTTCGCAGCCTACCGTAGTGTTTGTTTCCAAAAAGGGGTTGCAAAAAATTTTGAACGTGCAAAA
AAAATTACCAATAATCCAGAAAATTATTATCATGGATTCTAAAACGGATTACCAGGGATTTCAGTCGATG
TACACGTTCGTCACATCTCATCTACCTCCCGGTTTTAATGAATACGATTTTGTACCAGAGTCCTTTGATC
GTGACAAAACAATTGCACTGATAATGAATTCCTCTGGATCTACTGGGTTACCTAAGGGTGTGGCCCTTCC
GCATAGAACTGCCTGCGTCAGATTCTCGCATGCCAGAGATCCTATTTTTGGCAATCAAATCATTCCGGAT
ACTGCGATTTTAAGTGTTGTTCCATTCCATCACGGTTTTGGAATGTTTACTACACTCGGATATTTGATAT
GTGGATTTCGAGTCGTCTTAATGTATAGATTTGAAGAAGAGCTGTTTTTACGATCCCTTCAGGATTACAA
AATTCAAAGTGCGTTGCTAGTACCAACCCTATTTTCATTCTTCGCCAAAAGCACTCTGATTGACAAATAC
GATTTATCTAATTTACACGAAATTGCTTCTGGGGGCGCACCTCTTTCGAAAGAAGTCGGGGAAGCGGTTG
CAAAACGCTTCCATCTTCCAGGGATACGACAAGGATATGGGCTCACTGAGACTACATCAGCTATTCTGAT
TACACCCGAGGGGGATGATAAACCGGGCGCGGTCGGTAAAGTTGTTCCATTTTTTGAAGCGAAGGTTGTG
GATCTGGATACCGGGAAAACGCTGGGCGTTAATCAGAGAGGCGAATTATGTGTCAGAGGACCTATGATTA
TGTCCGGTTATGTAAACAATCCGGAAGCGACCAACGCCTTGATTGACAAGGATGGATGGCTACATTCTGG
AGACATAGCTTACTGGGACGAGGACGAACACTTCTTCATAGTTGACCGCTTGAAGTCTTTAATTAAATAC
AAAGGATATCAGGTGGCCCCCGCTGAATTGGAATCGATATTGTTACAACACCCCAACATCTTCGACGCGG
GCGTGGCAGGTCTGCCCGACGATGACGCCGGTGAACTTCCCGCCGCCGTTGTTGTTTTGGAGCACGGAAA
GACGATGACGGAAAAAGAGATCGTGGATTACGTCGCCAGTCAAGTAACAACCGCGAAAAAGTTGCGCGGA
GGAGTTGTGTTTGTGGACGAAGTACCGAAAGGTCTTACCGGAAAACTCGACGCAAGAAAAATCAGAGAGA
TCCTCATAAAGGCCAAGAAGGGCGGAAAGTCCAAATTGTAAGCTTGATCCCCCGTCGACAGCTAGCTATA
TCATCAATTTATGTATTACACATAATATCGCACTCAGTCTTTCATCTACGGCAATGTACCAGCTGATATA
ATCAGTTATTGAAATATTTCTGAATTTAAACTTGCATCAATAAATTTATGTTTTTGCTTGGACTATAATA
CCTGACTTGTTATTTTATCAATAAATATTTAAACTATATTTCTTTCAAGATCGCTACTAGAATTCGAGCT
CGGAGCCAACACTCGAATCCCCACCCGTTGGACCAAACCCGGCTCATTAAGCGTCGGTTCAGATTTATTT
CCTTTATTTAAAAAAAAGGAAAGGGTAAAAAATAGAAAATTGGAAACAGTTAAAGCCCAAAATTGTAATT
TACCGAGAATTGTAAATTTACCTGAAAACCCTACGCTATAGTTTCGACTATAAATACCAAACTTAGGACC
TCACTTCAGAATCCCCTCGTCGCTGCGTCTCTCTCCCGCAACCTTCGATTTTCGTTTATTCGCATCCATC
GGAGAGAGAAAACAATCAATAAGCGACCTACTGTATTTTTACAACAATTACCAACAACAACAAACAACAA
ACAACATTACAATTACTATTTACAATTACAATGCCCAAGAAAAAGCGGAAGGTGTCCAGCTACATGGACC
TGGTGGACGACGAGCCCGCCACCCTGTACCACAAGTTCGTGGAATGCCTGAAGGCCGGCGAGAACTTCTG
CGGCGATAAGCTGAGCGGCATCATCACCATGGCCATTCTGAAGGCCATCAAGGCCCTGACCGAAGTGAAG
AAAACCACCTTCAACAAGTACAAGACCACCATCAAGCAGGGCCTGCAGTACGACGTGGGCAGCAGCACCA
TCAGCTTCGTGTACCACCTGAAGGACTGCGACGAGCTGAGCAGAGGCCTGAGCGACGCCTTCGAGCCCTA
CAAGTTCAAGATCAAGAGCAACAAAGAGGCCACCAGCTTCAAGACCCTGTTCAGGGGCCCTAGCTTCGGC
AGCCAGAAGAACTGGCGGAAGAAAGAGGTGGACCGCGAGGTGGACAACCTGTTCCACAGCACCGAGACAG
ACGAGAGCATCTTCAAGTTCATCCTGAACACCCTGGACAGCATCGAAACCCAGACCAACACCGACCGGCA
GAAAACCGTGCTGACCTTTATCCTGCTGATGACCTTCTTCAACTGCTGCCGGAACAACGACCTGATGAAC
GTGGACCCCAGCACCTTCAAGATCGTGAAGAACAAGTTTGTGGGCTACCTGCTGCAGGCTGAAGTGAAGC
AGACCAAGACCAGAAAGAGCCGGAATATCTTCTTCTTCCCCATCCGGGAAAACCGCTTCGACCTGTTCCT
GGCCCTGCACGACTTCTTCAGAACCTGCCAGCCCACCCCCAAGAGCAGACTGAGCGATCAGGTAAGTTTC
TGCTTCTACCTTTGATATATATATAATAATTATCATTAATTAGTAGTAATATAATATTTCAAATATTTTT
TTCAAAATAAAAGAATGTAGTATATAGCAATTGCTTTTCTGTAGTTTATAAGTGTGTATATTTTAATTTA
TAACTTTTCTAATATATGACCAAAATTTGTTGATGTGCAGGTGTCCGAGCAGAAGTGGCAGCTGTTCCGG
GACAGCATGGTCATCGACTACAACCGGTTCTTTCGGAAGTTCCCCGCCAGCCCCATCTTCGCCATTAAGC
ACGGCCCCAAGTCCCACCTGGGCCGGCATCTGATGAACAGCTTTCTGCACAAGAACGAGCTGGACAGCTG
GGCCAACAGCCTGGGCAATTGGAGCAGCTCCCAGAACCAGAGAGAGAGCGGCGCCAGACTGGGCTACACA
CACGGCGGAAGAGATCTGCCCCAGCCCCTGTTTGGCTTCCTGGCCGGATACTGCGTGCGGAACGAAGAGG
GCCACATCGTGGGCCTGGGCCTGGAAAAGGACATCAACGATCTGTTCGACGGCATCATGGACCCCCTGAA
CGAGAAAGAGGACACCGAGATCTGCGAGAGCTACGGCGAGTGGGCCAAGATTGTGTCCAAGGACGTGCTG
ATCTTCCTGAAGAGATACCACAGCAAGAACGCCTGTCGGAGATACCAGAACAGCACCCTGTATGCCCGGA
CCTTCCTGAAAACCGAGAGCGTGACCCTGAGCGGCTCCAAGGGCAGCGAGGAACCTTCTAGCCCTGTGCG
GATCCCCATCCTGAGCATGGGAAAGGCCAGCCCCTCCGAGGGAAGAAAGCTGAGAGCCAGCGAGCACGCC
AACGACGACAACGAGATCGAGAAGATCGACAGCGACAGCAGCCAGAGCGAAGAGATCCCTATCGAGATGA
GCGACTCCGAGGACGAGACAACCGCCAGCAACATCAGCGGCATCTACCTGGACATGAGCAAGGCCAACTC
CAACGTGGTGTACAGCCCCCCTAGCCAGACAGGCAGAGCTGCTGGCGCCGGAAGAAAAAGAGGCGTGGGA
GGCAGACGGACCGTGGAAAGCAAGCGGAGAAGAGTGCTGGCCCCCATCAACCGGTGAGCTTCTCTAGCTA
GAGTCGATCGACAAGCTCGAGTTTCTCCATAATAATGTGTGAGTAGTTCCCAGATAAGGGAATTAGGGTT
CCTATAGGGTTTCGCTCATGTGTTGAGCATATAAGAAACCCTTAGTATGTATTTGTATTTGTAAAATACT
TCTATCAATAAAATTTCTAATTCCTAAAACCAAAATCCAGTACTAAAATCCAGATCGCTTTACGAATTCC
CATGGGGAGCCAACACTCGAATCCCCACCCGTTGGACCAAACCCGGCTCATTAAGCGTCGGTTCAGATTT
ATTTCCTTTATTTAAAAAAAAGGAAAGGGTAAAAAATAGAAAATTGGAAACAGTTAAAGCCCAAAATTGT
AATTTACCGAGAATTGTAAATTTACCTGAAAACCCTACGCTATAGTTTCGACTATAAATACCAAACTTAG
GACCTCACTTCAGAATCCCCTCGTCGCTGCGTCTCTCTCCCGCAACCTTCGATTTTCGTTTATTCGCATC
CATCGGAGAGAGAAAACAATCAATAAGCGACCTACTGTATTTTTACAACAATTACCAACAACAACAAACA
ACAAACAACATTACAATTACTATTTACAATTACAATGGCTCCTAAGAAGAAGAGGAAGGTGATGAGCCAG
TTCGACATCCTGTGCAAGACCCCCCCCAAGGTGCTGGTGCGGCAGTTCGTGGAGAGATTCGAGAGGCCCA
GCGGCGAGAAGATCGCCAGCTGTGCCGCCGAGCTGACCTACCTGTGCTGGATGATCACCCACAACGGCAC
CGCCATCAAGAGGGCCACCTTCATGAGCTACAACACCATCATCAGCAACAGCCTGAGCTTCGACATCGTG
AACAAGAGCCTGCAGTTCAAGTACAAGACCCAGAAGGCCACCATCCTGGAGGCCAGCCTGAAGAAGCTGA
TCCCCGCCTGGGAGTTCACCATCATCCCTTACAACGGCCAGAAGCACCAGAGCGACATCACCGACATCGT
GTCCAGCCTGCAGCTGCAGTTCGAGAGCAGCGAGGAGGCCGACAAGGGCAACAGCCACAGCAAGAAGATG
CTGAAGGCCCTGCTGTCCGAGGGCGAGAGCATCTGGGAGATCACCGAGAAGATCCTGAACAGCTTCGAGT
ACACCAGCAGGTTCACCAAGACCAAGACCCTGTACCAGTTCCTGTTCCTGGCCACATTCATCAACTGCGG
CAGGTTCAGCGACATCAAGAACGTGGACCCCAAGAGCTTCAAGCTGGTGCAGAACAAGTACCTGGGCGTG
ATCATTCAGTGCCTGGTGACCGAGACTAAGACAAGCGTGTCCAGGTAAGTTTCTGCTTCTACCTTTGATA
TATATATAATAATTATCATTAATTAGTAGTAATATAATATTTCAAATATTTTTTTCAAAATAAAAGAATG
TAGTATATAGCAATTGCTTTTCTGTAGTTTATAAGTGTGTATATTTTAATTTATAACTTTTCTAATATAT
GACCAAAATTTGTTGATGTGCAGGCACATCTACTTTTTCAGCGCCAGAGGCAGGATCGACCCCCTGGTGT
ACCTGGACGAGTTCCTGAGGAACAGCGAGCCCGTGCTGAAGAGAGTGAACAGGACCGGCAACAGCAGCAG
CAACAAGCAGGAGTACCAGCTGCTGAAGGACAACCTGGTGCGCAGCTACAACAAGGCCCTGAAGAAGAAC
GCCCCCTACCCCATCTTCGCTATCAAGAACGGCCCTAAGAGCCACATCGGCAGGCACCTGATGACCAGCT
TTCTGAGCATGAAGGGCCTGACCGAGCTGACAAACGTGGTGGGCAACTGGAGCGACAAGAGGGCCTCCGC
CGTGGCCAGGACCACCTACACCCACCAGATCACCGCCATCCCCGACCACTACTTCGCCCTGGTGTCCAGG
TACTACGCCTACGACCCCATCAGCAAGGAGATGATCGCCCTGAAGGACGAGACTAACCCCATCGAGGAGT
GGCAGCACATCGAGCAGCTGAAGGGCAGCGCCGAGGGCAGCATCAGATACCCCGCCTGGAACGGCATCAT
CAGCCAGGAGGTGCTGGACTACCTGAGCAGCTACATCAACAGGCGGATCTGAGCTTCTCTAGCTAGAGTC
GATCGACAAGCTCGAGTTTCTCCATAATAATGTGTGAGTAGTTCCCAGATAAGGGAATTAGGGTTCCTAT
AGGGTTTCGCTCATGTGTTGAGCATATAAGAAACCCTTAGTATGTATTTGTATTTGTAAAATACTTCTAT
CAATAAAATTTCTAATTCCTAAAACCAAAATCCAGTACTAAAATCCAGATCGCTCAGATGAGACCGCAGC
TGGCACGACAGGTTTCCCGACTGGAAAGCGGGCAGTGAGCGCAACGCAATTAATGTGAGTTAGCTCACTC
ATTAGGCACCCCAGGCTTTACACTTTATGCTTCCGGCTCGTATGTTGTGTGGAATTGTGAGCGGATAACA
ATTTCACACAGGAAACAGCTATGACCATGATTACGCCAAGCTTGCATGCCTGCAGGTCGACTCTAGAGGA
TCCCCGGGTACCGAGCTCGAATTCACTGGCCGTCGTTTTACAACGTCGTGACTGGGAAAACCCTGGCGTT
ACCCAACTTAATCGCCTTGCAGCACATCCCCCTTTCGCCAGCTGGCGTAATAGCGAAGAGGCCCGCACCG
ATCGCCCTTCCCAACAGTTGCGCAGCCTGAATGGCGAATGGCGCCTGATGCGGTATTTTCTCCTTACGCA
TCTGTGCGGTATTTCACACCGCATATGGTGCACTCTCAGTACAATCTGCTCTGATGCCGCATAGTTAAGC
CAGCCCCGACACCCGCCAACACCCGCTGACGCGCCCTGACGGGCTTGTCTGCTCCCGGCATCCGCTTACA
GACAAGCTGTGACGGTCTCAGGGACACGAAGTGATCCGTTTAAACTATCAGTGTTTGACAGGATATATTG
GCGGGTAAACCTAAGAGAAAAGAGCGTTTATTAGAATAATCGGATATTTAAAAGGGCGTGAAAAGGTTTA
TCCGTTCGTCCATTTGTATGTGCCAGCCGCCTTTGCGACGCTCACCGGGCTGGTTGCCCTCGCCGCTGGG
CTGGCGGCCGTCTATGGCCCTGCAAACGCGCCAGAAACGCCGTCGAAGCCGTGTGCGAGACACCGCGGCC
GCCGGCGTTGTGGATACCTCGCGGAAAACTTGGCCCTCACTGACAGATGAGGGGCGGACGTTGACACTTG
AGGGGCCGACTCACCCGGCGCGGCGTTGACAGATGAGGGGCAGGCTCGATTTCGGCCGGCGACGTGGAGC
TGGCCAGCCTCGCAAATCGGCGAAAACGCCTGATTTTACGCGAGTTTCCCACAGATGATGTGGACAAGCC
TGGGGATAAGTGCCCTGCGGTATTGACACTTGAGGGGCGCGACTACTGACAGATGAGGGGCGCGATCCTT
GACACTTGAGGGGCAGAGTGCTGACAGATGAGGGGCGCACCTATTGACATTTGAGGGGCTGTCCACAGGC
AGAAAATCCAGCATTTGCAAGGGTTTCCGCCCGTTTTTCGGCCACCGCTAACCTGTCTTTTAACCTGCTT
TTAAACCAATATTTATAAACCTTGTTTTTAACCAGGGCTGCGCCCTGTGCGCGTGACCGCGCACGCCGAA
GGGGGGTGCCCCCCCTTCTCGAACCCTCCCGGCCCGCTAACGCGGGCCTCCCATCCCCCCAGGGGCTGCG
CCCCTCGGCCGCGAACGGCCTCACCCCAAAAATGGCAGCGCTGGCCAATTCCCGAGTGCGCGGAACCCCT
ATTTGTTTATTTTTCTAAATACATTCAAATATGTATCCGCTCATGAGACAATAACCCTGATAAATGCTTC
AATAATATTGAAAAAGGAAGAGTATGGCTAAAATGAGAATATCACCGGAATTGAAAAAACTGATCGAAAA
ATACCGCTGCGTAAAAGATACGGAAGGAATGTCTCCTGCTAAGGTATATAAGCTGGTGGGAGAAAATGAA
AACCTATATTTAAAAATGACGGACAGCCGGTATAAAGGGACCACCTATGATGTGGAACGGGAAAAGGACA
TGATGCTATGGCTGGAAGGAAAGCTGCCTGTTCCAAAGGTCCTGCACTTTGAACGGCATGATGGCTGGAG
CAATCTGCTCATGAGTGAGGCCGATGGCGTCCTTTGCTCGGAAGAGTATGAAGATGAACAAAGCCCTGAA
AAGATTATCGAGCTGTATGCGGAGTGCATCAGGCTCTTTCACTCCATCGACATATCGGATTGTCCCTATA
CGAATAGCTTAGACAGCCGCTTAGCCGAATTGGATTACTTACTGAATAACGATCTGGCCGATGTGGATTG
CGAAAACTGGGAAGAGGACACTCCATTTAAAGATCCGCGCGAGCTGTATGATTTTTTAAAGACGGAAAAG
CCCGAAGAGGAACTTGTCTTTTCCCACGGCGACCTGGGAGACAGCAACATCTTTGTGAAAGATGGCAAAG
TAAGTGGCTTTATTGATCTTGGGAGAAGCGGCAGGGCGGACAAGTGGTATGACATTGCCTTCTGCGTCCG
GTCGCTCAGGGAGGATATCGGGGAAGAACAGTATGTCGAGCTATTTTTTGACTTACTGGGGATCAAGCCT
GATTGGGAGAAAATAAAATATTATATTTTACTGGATGAATTGTTTTAGCTGTCAGACCAAGTTTACTCAT
ATATACTTTAGATTGATTTAAAACTTCATTTTTAATTTAAAAGGATCTAGGTGAAGATCCTTTTTGATAA
TCTCATGACCAAAATCCCTTAACGTGAGTTTTCGTTCCACTGAGCGTCAGACCCCGTAGAAAAGATCAAA
GGATCTTCTTGAGATCCTTTTTTTCTGCGCGTAATCTGCTGCTTGCAAACAAAAAAACCACCGCTACCAG
CGGTGGTTTGTTTGCCGGATCAAGAGCTACCAACTCTTTTTCCGAAGGTAACTGGCTTCAGCAGAGCGCA
GATACCAAATACTGTTCTTCTAGTGTAGCCGTAGTTAGGCCACCACTTCAAGAACTCTGTAGCACCGCCT
ACATACCTCGCTCTGCTAATCCTGTTACCAGTGGCTGCTGCCAGTGGCGATAAGTCGTGTCTTACCGGGT
TGGACTCAAGACGATAGTTACCGGATAAGGCGCAGCGGTCGGGCTGAACGGGGGGTTCGTGCACACAGCC
CAGCTTGGAGCGAACGACCTACACCGAACTGAGATACCTACAGCGTGAGCTATGAGAAAGCGCCACGCTT
CCCGAAGGGAGAAAGGCGGACAGGTATCCGGTAAGCGGCAGGGTCGGAACAGGAGAGCGCACGAGGGAGC
TTCCAGGGGGAAACGCCTGGTATCTTTATAGTCCTGTCGGGTTTCGCCACCTCTGACTTGAGCGTCGATT
TTTGTGATGCTCGTCAGGGGGGCGGAGCCTATGGAAAAACGCCAGCAACGCGGCCTTTTTACGGTTCCTG
GCAGATCCTAGATGTGGCGCAACGATGCCGGCGACAAGCAGGAGCGCACCGACTTCTTCCGCATCAAGTG
TTTTGGCTCTCAGGCCGAGGCCCACGGCAAGTATTTGGGCAAGGGGTCGCTGGTATTCGTGCAGGGCAAG
ATTCGGAATACCAAGTACGAGAAGGACGGCCAGACGGTCTACGGGACCGACTTCATTGCCGATAAGGTGG
ATTATCTGGACACCAAGGCACCAGGCGGGTCAAATCAGGAATAAGGGCACATTGCCCCGGCGTGAGTCGG
GGCAATCCCGCAAGGAGGGTGAATGAATCGGACGTTTGACCGGAAGGCATACAGGCAAGAACTGATCGAC
GCGGGGTTTTCCGCCGAGGATGCCGAAACCATCGCAAGCCGCACCGTCATGCGTGCGCCCCGCGAAACCT
TCCAGTCCGTCGGCTCGATGGTCCAGCAAGCTACGGCCAAGATCGAGCGCGACAGCGTGCAACTGGCTCC
CCCTGCCCTGCCCGCGCCATCGGCCGCCGTGGAGCGTTCGCGTCGTCTTGAACAGGAGGCGGCAGGTTTG
GCGAAGTCGATGACCATCGACACGCGAGGAACTATGACGACCAAGAAGCGAAAAACCGCCGGCGAGGACC
TGGCAAAACAGGTCAGCGAGGCCAAGCAGGCCGCGTTGCTGAAACACACGAAGCAGCAGATCAAGGAAAT
GCAGCTTTCCTTGTTCGATATTGCGCCGTGGCCGGACACGATGCGAGCGATGCCAAACGACACGGCCCGC
TCTGCCCTGTTCACCACGCGCAACAAGAAAATCCCGCGCGAGGCGCTGCAAAACAAGGTCATTTTCCACG
TCAACAAGGACGTGAAGATCACCTACACCGGCGTCGAGCTGCGGGCCGACGATGACGAACTGGTGTGGCA
GCAGGTGTTGGAGTACGCGAAGCGCACCCCTATCGGCGAGCCGATCACCTTCACGTTCTACGAGCTTTGC
CAGGACCTGGGCTGGTCGATCAATGGCCGGTATTACACGAAGGCCGAGGAATGCCTGTCGCGCCTACAGG
CGACGGCGATGGGCTTCACGTCCGACCGCGTTGGGCACCTGGAATCGGTGTCGCTGCTGCACCGCTTCCG
CGTCCTGGACCGTGGCAAGAAAACGTCCCGTTGCCAGGTCCTGATCGACGAGGAAATCGTCGTGCTGTTT
GCTGGCGACCACTACACGAAATTCATATGGGAGAAGTACCGCAAGCTGTCGCCGACGGCCCGACGGATGT
TCGACTATTTCAGCTCGCACCGGGAGCCGTACCCGCTCAAGCTGGAAACCTTCCGCCTCATGTGCGGATC
GGATTCCACCCGCGTGAAGAAGTGGCGCGAGCAGGTCGGCGAAGCCTGCGAAGAGTTGCGAGGCAGCGGC
CTGGTGGAACACGCCTGGGTCAATGATGACCTGGTGCATTGCAAACGCTAGGGCCTTGTGGGGTCAGTTC
CGGCTGGGGGTTCAGCAGCCCCTGCTCGGATCTGTTGGACCGGACAGTAGTCATGGTTGATGGGCTGCCT
GTATCGAGTGGTGATTTTGTGCCGAGCTGCCGGTCGGGGAGCTGTTGGCTGGCTGGTGGCAGGATATATT
GTGGTGTAAACAAATTGACGCTTAGACAACTTAATAACACATTGCGGACGTTTTTAATGTACTGGGGTTG
AACACTCT
Features (pLannotate 1.2.2; 34 found; start..end, strand, type, name):
    824..844     +  misc_feature   TMV Ω (fragment): translational enhancer from the tobacco mosaic virus 5'-leader sequence (Gallie et al., 1988)
    878..1585    +  terminator     OCS terminator: octopine synthase terminator
   1649..1682    +  protein_bind   FRT (minimal): supports FLP-mediated excision but not integration (Turan and Bode, 2011) FLP recombinase from the Saccharomyces cerevisiae 2μ plasmid
   1683..2390    +  terminator     OCS terminator: octopine synthase terminator
   2391..2424    +  protein_bind   FRT (minimal): supports FLP-mediated excision but not integration (Turan and Bode, 2011) FLP recombinase from the Saccharomyces cerevisiae 2μ plasmid
   2425..2459    +  misc_feature   TMV Ω (fragment): translational enhancer from the tobacco mosaic virus 5'-leader sequence (Gallie et al., 1988)
   2491..2679    +  intron         IV2 intron: modified second intron of the potato ST-LS1 gene (Vancanneyt et al., 1990)
   2677..3582    +  CDS            LUCI_RENRE: Experimental evidence at protein level: Swiss-Prot protein existence level 1. Upon binding the substrate, the enzyme catalyzes an oxygenation, producing a very short-lived hydroperoxide that cyclizes into a dioxetanone structure, which collapses, releasing a CO(2) molecule. The spontaneous breakdown of the dioxetanone releases the energy (about 50 kcal/mole) that is necessary to generate the excited state of the coelenteramide product, which is the singlet form of the monoanion. In vivo the product undergoes the process of nonradiative energy transfer to an accessory protein, a green fluoresce
   3589..3663    +  CDS            DREB2A (fragment): DRE2A_ARATH - Also known as ERF045. Experimental evidence at protein level: Swiss-Prot protein existence level 1. Transcriptional activator that binds specifically to the DNA sequence 5'-[AG]CCGAC-3'. Binding to the C-repeat/DRE element mediates high salinity- and dehydration-inducible transcription. From Arabidopsis thaliana (Mouse-ear cress).
   3707..3881    +  polyA_signal   CaMV poly(A) signal: cauliflower mosaic virus polyadenylation signal
   4269..5918    +  CDS            LUCI_PHOPY: Experimental evidence at protein level: Swiss-Prot protein existence level 1. Produces green light with a wavelength of 562 nm. From Photinus pyralis (Common eastern firefly) (Lampyris pyralis).
   5941..6141    +  terminator     gene 7 terminator: transcription terminator for octopine-type Ti plasmid gene 7
   6484..6539    +  misc_feature   TMV Ω: translational enhancer from the tobacco mosaic virus 5'-leader sequence (Gallie et al., 1988)
   7342..7530    +  intron         IV2 intron: modified second intron of the potato ST-LS1 gene (Vancanneyt et al., 1990)
   8492..8666    +  polyA_signal   CaMV poly(A) signal: cauliflower mosaic virus polyadenylation signal
   9008..9063    +  misc_feature   TMV Ω: translational enhancer from the tobacco mosaic virus 5'-leader sequence (Gallie et al., 1988)
   9065..9775    +  CDS            FLPo (fragment): nuclear-targeted site-specific recombinase FLPo is a mouse codon-optimized fusion between the SV40 nuclear localization signal and a thermostable version of the Saccharomyces cerevisiae site-specific recombinase FLP. Recombination occurs at FRT sequences.
   9775..9963    +  intron         IV2 intron: modified second intron of the potato ST-LS1 gene (Vancanneyt et al., 1990)
   9961..10552   +  CDS            FLPo (fragment): nuclear-targeted site-specific recombinase FLPo is a mouse codon-optimized fusion between the SV40 nuclear localization signal and a thermostable version of the Saccharomyces cerevisiae site-specific recombinase FLP. Recombination occurs at FRT sequences.
  10587..10761   +  polyA_signal   CaMV poly(A) signal: cauliflower mosaic virus polyadenylation signal
  10776..10818   +  CDS            lacI (fragment): lac repressor; lacI; The lac repressor binds to the lac operator to inhibit transcription in E. coli. This inhibition can be relieved by adding lactose or isopropyl-β-D-thiogalactopyranoside (IPTG).
  10831..10852   +  protein_bind   CAP binding site: CAP binding activates transcription in the presence of cAMP. E. coli catabolite activator protein
  10867..10897   +  promoter       lac promoter: promoter for the E. coli lac operon
  10901..10923   +  protein_bind   lac operator (fragment): The lac repressor binds to the lac operator to inhibit transcription in E. coli. This inhibition can be relieved by adding lactose or isopropyl-β-D-thiogalactopyranoside (IPTG). lac repressor encoded by lacI
  10958..11014   -  misc_feature   MCS: pUC18/19 multiple cloning site
  11011..11168   +  CDS            lacZα (fragment): LacZα fragment of β-galactosidase; lacZ fragment
  11174..11273   -  misc_feature   bom (fragment): basis of mobility region from pBR322
  11396..11420   +  misc_feature   RB T-DNA repeat: right border repeat from nopaline C58 T-DNA
  11517..12148   +  rep_origin     oriV: incP origin of replication
  12239..12343   +  promoter       AmpR promoter: bla
  12344..13138   +  CDS            KanR: aminoglycoside phosphotransferase; aphA-3; confers resistance to kanamycin
  13309..13897   +  rep_origin     ori: high-copy-number ColE1/pMB1/pBR322/pUC origin of replication
  14233..15378   +  CDS            trfA: TRFA_ECOLX - Experimental evidence at protein level: Swiss-Prot protein existence level 1. Also involved in plasmid copy number control, promoting intermolecular coupling of protein bound iterons at oriV, which inhibits replication initiation. From Escherichia coli.
  15527..15551   +  misc_feature   LB T-DNA repeat: left border repeat from nopaline C58 T-DNA
