[The description below was written by a language model from this plasmid's Addgene catalogue record and pLannotate feature annotations shown in this document.]
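Description:
LLP752_L2pV1_AND_B3RT_FRT_Rluc_2IBF_lacZ is a 15.6 kb multigene plant expression construct assembled in pAGM4673, a Level 2 Golden Gate (MoClo) binary T-DNA vector. The backbone carries nopaline-type left and right T-DNA border repeats for Agrobacterium-mediated delivery, an incP oriV with its trfA replication initiator for broad-host-range maintenance, a ColE1/pUC-type origin for E. coli, and a kanamycin resistance gene for bacterial selection. A lac promoter/lacZα cassette remains at the end of the assembled array next to the right border. This probably serves as a blue/white-screenable position for adding further modules, although the record does not say so.

The core payload is a recombinase-based AND gate. According to the catalogue entry, an Act2 promoter is separated from a Renilla luciferase reporter by two transcriptional blocks, each an OCS terminator flanked by recombinase sites (one by FRT, one by B3RT). The annotation detects both OCS terminators and the FRT pair but not the promoter or the B3RT sites. The order in the feature table suggests the unannotated B3RT-flanked block lies upstream of the FRT-flanked one. Rluc is preceded by a TMV Ω leader fragment, contains the potato IV2 intron, which limits expression in bacteria, and ends in a C-terminal PEST degradation tag for faster reporter turnover (annotated as a DREB2A fragment), followed by a CaMV poly(A) signal. Output requires excision of both terminators, by Flp and by B3.

Per the depositor comments, this version also carries TCTP1-driven firefly luciferase, which presumably acts as a normalisation control, plus TCTP1-driven B3o and FlpO. The intron-split FLPo is annotated, while the B3 coding sequence is not called but matches an unannotated Ω-to-poly(A) unit. With both recombinases supplied, the plasmid represents the two-input (ON) state of the AND gate in plant memory-circuit assays.
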