Addgene plasmid #192396: LLP752_L2pV1_AND_B3RT_FRT_Rluc_2IBF_lacZ
Purpose: To act as a 2-input state of the AND gate.
Depositing lab: Ryan Lister. Depositing organization: University of Western Australia. Publication: Synthetic memory circuits for stable cell reprogramming in plants. Lloyd JPB, Ly F, Gong P, Pflueger J, Swain T, Pflueger C, Fourie E, Khan MA, Kidd BN, Lister R. Nat Biotechnol. 2022 Jul 4. pii: 10.1038/s41587-022-01383-2. doi: 10.1038/s41587-022-01383-2. PubMed 35788565.
Backbone
  Vector backbone: pAGM4673
  Backbone manufacturer: Sylvestre Marillonnet
  Vector type: Plant Expression, Synthetic Biology
Growth in bacteria
  Bacterial resistance: Kanamycin, 50 μg/mL
  Growth temperature: 30°C
  Growth strain: DH5alpha
  Copy number: Unknown
Gene/Insert
  Gene/Insert name: Act2::FRT-OCS-FRT::B3RT-OCS-B3RT::Rluc
  Species: Renilla reniformis
  Tag / fusion protein: PEST (C terminal on insert)
  Cloning method: Restriction Enzyme; 5′ cloning site unknown (unknown if destroyed)
Terms and licenses: Academic/Nonprofit Terms; Industry Terms: Not Available to Industry
Depositor comments: Other genes: TCTP1::Fluc, TCTP1::B3o, TCTP1::FlpO
How to cite: LLP752_L2pV1_AND_B3RT_FRT_Rluc_2IBF_lacZ was a gift from Ryan Lister (Addgene plasmid # 192396 ; http://n2t.net/addgene:192396 ; RRID:Addgene_192396)
